Addgene plasmid #120948: P38m
Purpose: MoClo golden gate assembly AB part for pTra* (improved pTra from DOI: 10.1021/acssynbio.5b00286). Please see Supplemental Documents for annotated Genbank file.
Depositing lab: Richard Murray.
Backbone
  Vector backbone: DVA
  Backbone size w/o insert (bp): 2100
  Vector type: Synthetic Biology
Growth in bacteria
  Bacterial resistance: Ampicillin, 100 μg/mL
  Growth temperature: 37°C
  Growth strain: JM109
  Copy number: High Copy
Gene/Insert
  Gene/Insert name: pTra* from Scott and Hasty 2016
  Species: Synthetic
  Insert size (bp): 62
  Cloning method: Gibson Cloning
  Sequencing primers: 5′ AAATAGGCGTATCACGAGGCA; 3′ TTACCGCCTTTGAGTGAGCTG
Terms and licenses: Academic/Nonprofit Terms; Industry Terms: Not Available to Industry
How to cite: P38m was a gift from Richard Murray (Addgene plasmid # 120948 ; http://n2t.net/addgene:120948 ; RRID:Addgene_120948)
