[The description below was written by a language model from this plasmid's Addgene catalogue record and pLannotate feature annotations shown in this document.]
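Description:
P38m is a small synthetic-biology part plasmid (about 2.2 kb) built on the DVA backbone and intended as a basic "AB" position part for MoClo Golden Gate assembly. It is propagated in E. coli from a high-copy ColE1/pUC-type origin of replication and selected with ampicillin through a β-lactamase (AmpR) gene driven by its native bla promoter. These two elements make up most of the roughly 2.1 kb backbone.

The payload is a 62 bp synthetic promoter, pTra*, described in the record as an improved version of the pTra promoter from previously published work on quorum-sensing parts; it was inserted by Gibson cloning. The automated feature table does not annotate the promoter itself, but it places a BioBrick prefix and a BioBrick suffix about 80 bp apart, a gap consistent with the short insert and its flanking assembly sequences. A putative bacterial transcription terminator lies immediately upstream of the prefix, where it would help insulate the part from read-through originating in the backbone. The Type IIS restriction sites and overhangs that define the "AB" position are not listed in the feature table, so their identity is not stated here; the depositor points to a separately supplied annotated file for details.

In MoClo-style hierarchical assembly, a part in this position typically supplies the promoter at the start of a transcription unit, to be joined in a one-pot reaction with downstream parts such as a ribosome binding site, coding sequence and terminator. P38m therefore serves as a storage and source plasmid for installing pTra* into engineered bacterial genetic circuits rather than as an expression construct in its own right.
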