Features (pLannotate 1.2.2; 6 found; start..end, strand, type, name):
     59..919     -  CDS            AmpR: β-lactamase; bla; confers resistance to ampicillin, carbenicillin, and related antibiotics
    920..1024    -  promoter       AmpR promoter: bla
   1114..1157    -  terminator     bacterial terminator: putative bacterial transcription terminator
   1160..1181    +  misc_feature   BioBrick prefix: BioBrick prefix for parts that do not start with "ATG"
   1265..1285    +  misc_feature   BioBrick suffix: universal suffix for all parts
   1462..2050    -  rep_origin     ori: high-copy-number ColE1/pMB1/pBR322/pUC origin of replication
>Addgene plasmid #120948 | P38m | addgene full sequence | sequence record 236376 | Addgene NGS Result
ATTAAAAATGAAGTTTTAAATCAATCTAAAGTATATATGAGTAAACTTGGTCTGACAGTTACCAATGCTT
AATCAGTGAGGCACCTATCTCAGCGATCTGTCTATTTCGTTCATCCATAGTTGCCTGACTCCCCGTCGTG
TAGATAACTACGATACGGGAGGGCTTACCATCTGGCCCCAGTGCTGCAATGATACCGCGCGACCCACGCT
CACCGGCTCCAGATTTATCAGCAATAAACCAGCCAGCCGGAAGGGCCGAGCGCAGAAGTGGTCCTGCAAC
TTTATCCGCCTCCATCCAGTCTATTAATTGTTGCCGGGAAGCTAGAGTAAGTAGTTCGCCAGTTAATAGT
TTGCGCAACGTTGTTGCCATTGCTACAGGCATCGTGGTGTCACGCTCGTCGTTTGGTATGGCTTCATTCA
GCTCCGGTTCCCAACGATCAAGGCGAGTTACATGATCCCCCATGTTGTGCAAAAAAGCGGTTAGCTCCTT
CGGTCCTCCGATCGTTGTCAGAAGTAAGTTGGCCGCAGTGTTATCACTCATGGTTATGGCAGCACTGCAT
AATTCTCTTACTGTCATGCCATCCGTAAGATGCTTTTCTGTGACTGGTGAGTACTCAACCAAGTCATTCT
GAGAATAGTGTATGCGGCGACCGAGTTGCTCTTGCCCGGCGTCAATACGGGATAATACCGCGCCACATAG
CAGAACTTTAAAAGTGCTCATCATTGGAAAACGTTCTTCGGGGCGAAAACTCTCAAGGATCTTACCGCTG
TTGAGATCCAGTTCGATGTAACCCACTCGTGCACCCAACTGATCTTCAGCATCTTTTACTTTCACCAGCG
TTTCTGGGTGAGCAAAAACAGGAAGGCAAAATGCCGCAAAAAAGGGAATAAGGGCGACACGGAAATGTTG
AATACTCATACTCTTCCTTTTTCAATATTATTGAAGCATTTATCAGGGTTATTGTCTCATGAGCGGATAC
ATATTTGAATGTATTTAGAAAAATAAACAAATAGGGGTTCCGCGCACATTTCCCCGAAAAGTGCCACCTG
ACGTCTAAGAAACCATTATTATCATGACATTAACCTATAAAAATAGGCGTATCACGAGGCAGAATTTCAG
ATAAAAAAAATCCTTAGCTTTCGCTAAGGATGATTTCTGGAATTCGCGGCCGCTTCTAGAGACTAGTGGG
TCTCAGGAGGCACGTGCAGATCTGCACATTTACGCAAGAAAATGGTTTGTTATAGTCGAATATTACTAGA
GACCTACTAGTAGCGGCCGCTGCAGGCTTCCTCGCTCACTGACTCGCTGCGCTCGGTCGTTCGGCTGCGG
CGAGCGGTATCAGCTCACTCAAAGGCGGTAATACGGTTATCCACAGAATCAGGGGATAACGCAGGAAAGA
ACATGTGAGCAAAAGGCCAGCAAAAGGCCAGGAACCGTAAAAAGGCCGCGTTGCTGGCGTTTTTCCACAG
GCTCCGCCCCCCTGACGAGCATCACAAAAATCGACGCTCAAGTCAGAGGTGGCGAAACCCGACAGGACTA
TAAAGATACCAGGCGTTTCCCCCTGGAAGCTCCCTCGTGCGCTCTCCTGTTCCGACCCTGCCGCTTACCG
GATACCTGTCCGCCTTTCTCCCTTCGGGAAGCGTGGCGCTTTCTCATAGCTCACGCTGTAGGTATCTCAG
TTCGGTGTAGGTCGTTCGCTCCAAGCTGGGCTGTGTGCACGAACCCCCCGTTCAGCCCGACCGCTGCGCC
TTATCCGGTAACTATCGTCTTGAGTCCAACCCGGTAAGACACGACTTATCGCCACTGGCAGCAGCCACTG
GTAACAGGATTAGCAGAGCGAGGTATGTAGGCGGTGCTACAGAGTTCTTGAAGTGGTGGCCTAACTACGG
CTACACTAGAAGAACAGTATTTGGTATCTGCGCTCTGCTGAAGCCAGTTACCTTCGGAAAAAGAGTTGGT
AGCTCTTGATCCGGCAAACAAACCACCGCTGGTAGCGGTGGTTTTTTTGTTTGCAAGCAGCAGATTACGC
GCAGAAAAAAAGGATCTCAAGAAGATCCTTTGATCTTTTCTACGGGGTCTGACGCTCAGTGGAACGAAAA
CTCACGTTAAGGGATTTTGGTCATGAGATTATCAAAAAGGATCTTCACCTAGATCCTTTTAA
