>Addgene plasmid #120948 | P38m | depositor partial sequence | sequence record 229950 | insert sequence
GGAGGCACGTGCAGATCTGCACATTTACGCAAGAAAATGGTTTGTTATAGTCGAATATTACT
